Addgene plasmid #225109: pCAGGS-HA-Hoxa5
Purpose: Hoxa5 expression in Chick
Depositing lab: Polyxeni Philippidou. Depositing organization: Case Western Reserve University. Publication: Multimodal Hox5 activity generates motor neuron diversity. Kc R, Lopez de Boer R, Lin M, Vagnozzi AN, Jeannotte L, Philippidou P. Commun Biol. 2024 Sep 17;7(1):1166. doi: 10.1038/s42003-024-06835-w. PubMed 39289460.
Backbone
  Vector backbone: pCAGGS3.1
  Vector type: Avian Expression
Growth in bacteria
  Bacterial resistance: Ampicillin, 100 μg/mL
  Growth temperature: 37°C
  Growth strain: DH5alpha
  Copy number: High Copy
Gene/Insert
  Gene/Insert name: Hoxa5
  Species: M. musculus (mouse)
  Mutation: WT
  Entrez Gene: Hoxa5 (a.k.a. Hox-1.3)
  Cloning method: Restriction Enzyme; 5′ cloning site Unknown (unknown if destroyed); 3′ cloning site Unknown (unknown if destroyed)
  Sequencing primers: 5′ Unknown
Terms and licenses: Academic/Nonprofit Terms; Industry Terms: Not Available to Industry
Depositor comments: Please visit https://doi.org/10.1101/2024.02.08.579338 for bioRxiv preprint.
How to cite: pCAGGS-HA-Hoxa5 was a gift from Polyxeni Philippidou (Addgene plasmid # 225109 ; http://n2t.net/addgene:225109 ; RRID:Addgene_225109)
