[The description below was written by a language model from this plasmid's Addgene catalogue record.]
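Description:
pCAGGS-HA-Hoxa5 is an avian expression plasmid built on the pCAGGS3.1 backbone and intended to drive expression of Hoxa5 in chick. It is maintained in E. coli as a high-copy plasmid under ampicillin selection. The record does not include a feature table, so the origin of replication, polyadenylation signal and other backbone elements are not itemised. The promoter is also not explicitly stated, although the pCAGGS family of vectors is generally defined by the CAG promoter, a strong composite of the CMV early enhancer and chicken β-actin promoter that gives robust, ubiquitous expression in vertebrate cells, including chick embryonic tissue.

The insert is the wild-type mouse (M. musculus) Hoxa5 coding sequence, also known as Hox-1.3, which encodes a homeodomain transcription factor of the Hox5 paralog group. The plasmid name indicates an HA epitope tag, which would allow the exogenous protein to be detected with anti-HA antibodies and distinguished from endogenous chick protein. However, the catalogue fields do not list the tag separately or say whether it sits at the N or C terminus. The insert was introduced by restriction enzyme cloning, but the sites used are recorded as unknown.

The stated purpose is Hoxa5 expression in chick, and the associated publication concerns how Hox5 activity generates motor neuron diversity. This suggests the plasmid serves misexpression or gain-of-function experiments in the developing chick nervous system, but the record does not describe the delivery method or experimental design.
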