>Addgene plasmid #225109 | pCAGGS-HA-Hoxa5 | depositor partial sequence | sequence record 441033 | Insert sequence
AATTCTGCAGTCGACGGTACCTACCCATACGATGTTCCAGATTACGCTTCTAGAGGATCCATGGCCATGA
GCTCTTATTTTGTAAACTCATTTTGCGGTCGCTATCCAAATGGCCCGGACTACCAGTTGCATAATTATGG
AGATCATAGTTCCGTGAGCGAACAATTCAGGGACTCGGCGAGCATGCACTCCGGCAGGTACGGCTACGGC
TACAATGGCATGGATCTCAGCGTCGGCCGTTCGGGTTCCGGCCACTTTGGCTCCGGCGAGCGCGCCCGCA
GCTACGCGGCTGGGGCCAGTGCGGCGCCCGCCGAGCCCAGGTACAGCCAGCCGGCCACGTCCACGCACTC
GCCACCGCCCGACCCGCTGCCCTGCTCAGCGGTGGCCCCCTCGCCCGGCAGCGACAGCCACCACGGCGGG
AAAAACTCCCTGGGCAACTCCAGCGGCGCCTCGGCCAACGCCGGCAGCACCCACATCAGCAGCAGAGAGG
GGGTTGGCACGGCGTCCGCAGCCGAGGAGGACGCCCCTGCCAGCAGCGAGCAGGCGGGCGCCCAGAGCGA
GCCGAGCCCGGCGCCGCCCGCTCAGCCCCAGATCTACCCCTGGATGCGCAAGCTGCACATTAGTCACGAC
AATATAGGTGGCCCAGAAGGCAAAAGGGCCCGGACGGCCTACACTCGCTACCAGACCCTGGAGCTGGAGA
AAGAATTCCACTTCAACCGCTACCTGACCCGCCGAAGAAGGATCGAAATAGCTCATGCCCTTTGCCTCTC
CGAGAGACAAATTAAAATCTGGTTCCAAAACAGGAGGATGAAGTGGAAAAAAGATAATAAGCTGAAAAGC
ATGAGTATGGCCGCGGCAGGGGGGGCTTTCCGCCCCTGAGCGGCCGCACTCCTCAGG
